Addgene plasmid #233272: pDsRed1-CMV-Rat Npas4-DsRed1-pA
Purpose: To Express a Rat NPAS4-DsRed fusion protein from a CMV promoter
Depositing lab: Jonathan Ploski & Glenn Schafe. Depositing organization: Yale University. Publication: The neuronal PAS domain protein 4 (Npas4) is required for new and reactivated fear memories. Ploski JE, Monsey MS, Nguyen T, DiLeone RJ, Schafe GE. PLoS One. 2011;6(8):e23760. doi: 10.1371/journal.pone.0023760. Epub 2011 Aug 22. PubMed 21887312.
Backbone
  Vector backbone: pdsRedN-N1
  Backbone manufacturer: Clontech
  Vector type: Mammalian Expression
Growth in bacteria
  Bacterial resistance: Kanamycin, 50 μg/mL
  Growth temperature: 37°C
  Growth strain: NEB Stable
  Copy number: High Copy
Gene/Insert
  Gene/Insert name: rat Npas4 DsRed fusion
  Species: R. norvegicus (rat)
  Mutation: Y2D
  Entrez Gene: Npas4 (a.k.a. Nxf)
  Tag / fusion protein: DsRed1 (C terminal on insert)
  Cloning method: Restriction Enzyme; 5′ cloning site XhoI (unknown if destroyed); 3′ cloning site EcoRI (unknown if destroyed)
Terms and licenses: Academic/Nonprofit Terms; Industry Terms: Not Available to Industry
Depositor comments: Be advised the NPAS4 coding region contains a Y2D mutation
How to cite: pDsRed1-CMV-Rat Npas4-DsRed1-pA was a gift from Jonathan Ploski & Glenn Schafe (Addgene plasmid # 233272 ; http://n2t.net/addgene:233272 ; RRID:Addgene_233272)
