[The description below was written by a language model from this plasmid's Addgene catalogue record and pLannotate feature annotations shown in this document.]
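Description:
pDsRed1-CMV-Rat Npas4-DsRed1-pA is a mammalian expression plasmid of about 7.1 kb, built on a Clontech DsRed N1-type backbone (recorded as pdsRedN-N1), that produces rat NPAS4 fused at its C terminus to the red fluorescent protein DsRed1. It replicates in E. coli at high copy from a ColE1/pUC-type origin and also carries an f1 phage origin. Selection relies on a single Tn5 NeoR/KanR gene placed behind tandem bacterial (bla-type) and SV40 early promoters and followed by the HSV TK polyadenylation signal. This arrangement gives kanamycin resistance in bacteria and can give G418 resistance in transfected mammalian cells. Short annotated fragments of ble, large T antigen and a bGH poly(A) signal appear to be backbone remnants or partial annotation matches rather than functional elements.

The expression cassette consists of the human CMV immediate early enhancer and promoter, a remnant of the multiple cloning site, and the rat Npas4 (also known as Nxf) coding sequence. The insert was cloned between XhoI and EcoRI sites. A short stretch of residual polylinker joins it to the mammalian codon-optimized wild-type DsRed1 coding sequence, and the SV40 poly(A) signal terminates the transcript. In the sequenced record the DsRed1 annotation spans the numbering origin of the circular map. The depositors note that the NPAS4 coding region carries a Y2D substitution, which users should take into account.

The stated purpose is strong constitutive expression of the NPAS4-DsRed fusion in mammalian cells. The red tag allows transfected cells and the fusion protein to be visualized. The associated work concerns the role of this activity-regulated neuronal PAS-domain transcription factor in fear memory.
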