Features (pLannotate 1.2.2; 16 found; start..end, strand, type, name):
    234..317     +  CDS            large T antigen (fragment): large T antigen from SV40 (simian virus 40)
    340..461     +  polyA_signal   SV40 poly(A) signal: SV40 polyadenylation signal
    495..923     -  rep_origin     f1 ori (sequence partly withheld): f1 bacteriophage origin of replication; arrow indicates direction of (+) strand synthesis
    950..1054    +  promoter       AmpR promoter: bla
   1056..1413    +  promoter       SV40 promoter: SV40 enhancer and early promoter
   1448..2242    +  CDS            NeoR/KanR: aminoglycoside phosphotransferase from Tn5; aph(3')-II (or nptII); confers resistance to neomycin, kanamycin, and G418 (Geneticin®)
   2263..2415    +  CDS            ble (fragment): BLE_KLEPN - Experimental evidence at protein level: Swiss-Prot protein existence level 1. Binding protein with a strong affinity to the bleomycin family of antibiotics. Binds to CL990; an antimitotic-antibiotic compound. From Klebsiella pneumoniae.
   2474..2521    +  polyA_signal   HSV TK poly(A) signal: herpes simplex virus thymidine kinase polyadenylation signal (Cole and Stacy, 1985)
   2612..2628    -  polyA_signal   bGH poly(A) signal (fragment): bovine growth hormone polyadenylation signal
   2850..3438    +  rep_origin     ori: high-copy-number ColE1/pMB1/pBR322/pUC origin of replication
   3613..3916    +  enhancer       CMV enhancer: human cytomegalovirus immediate early enhancer
   3917..4120    +  promoter       CMV promoter: human cytomegalovirus (CMV) immediate early promoter
   4143..4170    +  misc_feature   MCS (fragment): multiple cloning site
   4171..6576    +  CDS            Npas4: NPAS4_RAT - Also known as Nxf From Rattus norvegicus (Rat).
   6575..6614    +  misc_feature   MCS (fragment): multiple cloning site
   6628..219     +  CDS            DsRed1 (across the origin): wild-type DsRed mammalian codon-optimized
>Addgene plasmid #233272 | pDsRed1-CMV-Rat Npas4-DsRed1-pA | addgene full sequence | sequence record 468739 | Addgene NGS Result
GACGGCGTGCTGAAGGGCGAGATCCACAAGGCCCTGAAGCTGAAGGACGGCGGCCACTACCTGGTGGAGT
TCAAGTCCATCTACATGGCCAAGAAGCCCGTGCAGCTGCCCGGCTACTACTACGTGGACTCCAAGCTGGA
CATCACCTCCCACAACGAGGACTACACCATCGTGGAGCAGTACGAGCGCACCGAGGGCCGCCACCACCTG
TTCCTGTAGCGGCCGCGACTCTAGATCATAATCAGCCATACCACATTTGTAGAGGTTTTACTTGCTTTAA
AAAACCTCCCACACCTCCCCCTGAACCTGAAACATAAAATGAATGCAATTGTTGTTGTTAACTTGTTTAT
TGCAGCTTATAATGGTTACAAATAAAGCAATAGCATCACAAATTTCACAAATAAAGCATTTTTTTCACTG
CATTCTAGTTGTGGTTTGTCCAAACTCATCAATGTATCTTAAGGCGTAAATTGTAAGCGTTAATATTTTG
TTAAAATTCGCGTTAAATTTTTGTTAAATCAGCTCATTTTTTAACCAATAGGCCGAAATCGGCAAAATCC
CTTATAAATCAAAAGAATAGACCGAGATAGGGT
[37 nt withheld, positions 594-630]
AAAGAACGTGGACTCCAACGTCAAAGG
[49 nt withheld, positions 658-706]
T
[91 nt withheld, positions 708-798]
G
[124 nt withheld, positions 800-923]
CAGGTGGCACTTTTCGGGGAAATGTGCGCGGAACCCCTATTTGTTTATTTTTCTAAATACATTCAAATAT
GTATCCGCTCATGAGACAATAACCCTGATAAATGCTTCAATAATATTGAAAAAGGAAGAGTCCTGAGGCG
GAAAGAACCAGCTGTGGAATGTGTGTCAGTTAGGGTGTGGAAAGTCCCCAGGCTCCCCAGCAGGCAGAAG
TATGCAAAGCATGCATCTCAATTAGTCAGCAACCAGGTGTGGAAAGTCCCCAGGCTCCCCAGCAGGCAGA
AGTATGCAAAGCATGCATCTCAATTAGTCAGCAACCATAGTCCCGCCCCTAACTCCGCCCATCCCGCCCC
TAACTCCGCCCAGTTCCGCCCATTCTCCGCCCCATGGCTGACTAATTTTTTTTATTTATGCAGAGGCCGA
GGCCGCCTCGGCCTCTGAGCTATTCCAGAAGTAGTGAGGAGGCTTTTTTGGAGGCCTAGGCTTTTGCAAA
GATCGATCAAGAGACAGGATGAGGATCGTTTCGCATGATTGAACAAGATGGATTGCACGCAGGTTCTCCG
GCCGCTTGGGTGGAGAGGCTATTCGGCTATGACTGGGCACAACAGACAATCGGCTGCTCTGATGCCGCCG
TGTTCCGGCTGTCAGCGCAGGGGCGCCCGGTTCTTTTTGTCAAGACCGACCTGTCCGGTGCCCTGAATGA
ACTGCAAGACGAGGCAGCGCGGCTATCGTGGCTGGCCACGACGGGCGTTCCTTGCGCAGCTGTGCTCGAC
GTTGTCACTGAAGCGGGAAGGGACTGGCTGCTATTGGGCGAAGTGCCGGGGCAGGATCTCCTGTCATCTC
ACCTTGCTCCTGCCGAGAAAGTATCCATCATGGCTGATGCAATGCGGCGGCTGCATACGCTTGATCCGGC
TACCTGCCCATTCGACCACCAAGCGAAACATCGCATCGAGCGAGCACGTACTCGGATGGAAGCCGGTCTT
GTCGATCAGGATGATCTGGACGAAGAGCATCAGGGGCTCGCGCCAGCCGAACTGTTCGCCAGGCTCAAGG
CGAGCATGCCCGACGGCGAGGATCTCGTCGTGACCCATGGCGATGCCTGCTTGCCGAATATCATGGTGGA
AAATGGCCGCTTTTCTGGATTCATCGACTGTGGCCGGCTGGGTGTGGCGGACCGCTATCAGGACATAGCG
TTGGCTACCCGTGATATTGCTGAAGAGCTTGGCGGCGAATGGGCTGACCGCTTCCTCGTGCTTTACGGTA
TCGCCGCTCCCGATTCGCAGCGCATCGCCTTCTATCGCCTTCTTGACGAGTTCTTCTGAGCGGGACTCTG
GGGTTCGAAATGACCGACCAAGCGACGCCCAACCTGCCATCACGAGATTTCGATTCCACCGCCGCCTTCT
ATGAAAGGTTGGGCTTCGGAATCGTTTTCCGGGACGCCGGCTGGATGATCCTCCAGCGCGGGGATCTCAT
GCTGGAGTTCTTCGCCCACCCTAGGGGGAGGCTAACTGAAACACGGAAGGAGACAATACCGGAAGGAACC
CGCGCTATGACGGCAATAAAAAGACAGAATAAAACGCACGGTGTTGGGTCGTTTGTTCATAAACGCGGGG
TTCGGTCCCAGGGCTGGCACTCTGTCGATACCCCACCGAGACCCCATTGGGGCCAATACGCCCGCGTTTC
TTCCTTTTCCCCACCCCACCCCCCAAGTTCGGGTGAAGGCCCAGGGCTCGCAGCCAACGTCGGGGCGGCA
GGCCCTGCCATAGCCTCAGGTTACTCATATATACTTTAGATTGATTTAAAACTTCATTTTTAATTTAAAA
GGATCTAGGTGAAGATCCTTTTTGATAATCTCATGACCAAAATCCCTTAACGTGAGTTTTCGTTCCACTG
AGCGTCAGACCCCGTAGAAAAGATCAAAGGATCTTCTTGAGATCCTTTTTTTCTGCGCGTAATCTGCTGC
TTGCAAACAAAAAAACCACCGCTACCAGCGGTGGTTTGTTTGCCGGATCAAGAGCTACCAACTCTTTTTC
CGAAGGTAACTGGCTTCAGCAGAGCGCAGATACCAAATACTGTTCTTCTAGTGTAGCCGTAGTTAGGCCA
CCACTTCAAGAACTCTGTAGCACCGCCTACATACCTCGCTCTGCTAATCCTGTTACCAGTGGCTGCTGCC
AGTGGCGATAAGTCGTGTCTTACCGGGTTGGACTCAAGACGATAGTTACCGGATAAGGCGCAGCGGTCGG
GCTGAACGGGGGGTTCGTGCACACAGCCCAGCTTGGAGCGAACGACCTACACCGAACTGAGATACCTACA
GCGTGAGCTATGAGAAAGCGCCACGCTTCCCGAAGGGAGAAAGGCGGACAGGTATCCGGTAAGCGGCAGG
GTCGGAACAGGAGAGCGCACGAGGGAGCTTCCAGGGGGAAACGCCTGGTATCTTTATAGTCCTGTCGGGT
TTCGCCACCTCTGACTTGAGCGTCGATTTTTGTGATGCTCGTCAGGGGGGCGGAGCCTATGGAAAAACGC
CAGCAACGCGGCCTTTTTACGGTTCCTGGCCTTTTGCTGGCCTTTTGCTCACATGTTCTTTCCTGCGTTA
TCCCCTGATTCTGTGGATAACCGTATTACCGCCATGCATTAGTTATTAATAGTAATCAATTACGGGGTCA
TTAGTTCATAGCCCATATATGGAGTTCCGCGTTACATAACTTACGGTAAATGGCCCGCCTGGCTGACCGC
CCAACGACCCCCGCCCATTGACGTCAATAATGACGTATGTTCCCATAGTAACGCCAATAGGGACTTTCCA
TTGACGTCAATGGGTGGAGTATTTACGGTAAACTGCCCACTTGGCAGTACATCAAGTGTATCATATGCCA
AGTACGCCCCCTATTGACGTCAATGACGGTAAATGGCCCGCCTGGCATTATGCCCAGTACATGACCTTAT
GGGACTTTCCTACTTGGCAGTACATCTACGTATTAGTCATCGCTATTACCATGGTGATGCGGTTTTGGCA
GTACATCAATGGGCGTGGATAGCGGTTTGACTCACGGGGATTTCCAAGTCTCCACCCCATTGACGTCAAT
GGGAGTTTGTTTTGGCACCAAAATCAACGGGACTTTCCAAAATGTCGTAACAACTCCGCCCCATTGACGC
AAATGGGCGGTAGGCGTGTACGGTGGGAGGTCTATATAAGCAGAGCTGGTTTAGTGAACCGTCAGATCCG
CTAGCGCTACCGGACTCAGATCTCGAGATGGACCGATCCACCAAGGGCGCCTCCAAGGCGCGCCGCGACC
AGATCAACGCCGAGATTCGGAACCTCAAGGAACTGCTGCCGTTGGCTGAAGCGGACAAGGTCCGGCTGTC
CTACCTGCACATCATGAGTCTTGCCTGCATCTACACTCGCAAGGGTGTCTTCTTTGCTGGAGGCACTCCT
TTGGCTGGCCCCACGGGGCTTCTCTCTGCTCAAGAGCTTGAAGACATAGTGGCAGCACTACCTGGATTTC
TACTTGTGTTCACAGCTGAGGGGAAGTTGCTATACCTGTCGGAGAGTGTGAGCGAGCATCTGGGCCATTC
TATGGTGGATCTGGTTGCCCAGGGTGACAGTATTTACGACATCATTGACCCTGCTGACCATCTCACTGTG
CGCCAGCAGCTCACCATGCCCTCTGCTCTGGATGCTGATCGCCTTTTCCGTTGTCGATTTAACACATCCA
AGTCCCTCCGGCGCCAGAGTGCAGGCAACAAACTGGTGCTTATTCGAGGTCGATTCCATGCTCACCCACC
TGGGGCCTACTGGGCAGGAAACCCCGTGTTCACAGCTTTCTGTGCCCCACTGGAGCCAAGACCCCGTCCC
GGCCCTGGCCCTGGCCCTGGCCCTGGTCCTGCCTCTCTCTTCCTGGCCATGTTCCAGAGCCGGCATGCTA
AGGACCTAGCCCTACTGGACATTTCTGAAAGTGTCCTAATCTACCTGGGCTTTGAGCGCAGCGAACTGCT
CTGTAAATCATGGTATGGACTGCTACACCCCGAGGACCTGGCCCACGCTTCTTCTCAACACTACCGCCTG
TTGGCTGAAAATGGAGATATTCAGGCTGAAATGGTGGTGAGACTTCAAGCCAAGCATGGAGGCTGGACAT
GGATTTACTGCATGCTATACTCGGATGGTCCAGAAGGCCCTATTACTGCCAATAACTACCCTATCAGTGA
CACGGAAGCCTGGAGTCTTCGCCAGCAGCTAAACTCTGAAAACACCCAGGCAGCCTATGTCCTAGGAACC
CCAGCTGTGCTACCCTCATTCTCTGAGAATGTCTTCTCCCAGGAGCACTGCTCTAATCCACTCTTTACAC
CAGCCCTGGGGACTCCTAGAAGTGCCAGCTTCCCCAGGGCCCCTGAACTAGGTGTGATCTCAACATCAGA
AGAGCTTGCCCAACCCTCCAAAGAACTGGACTTCAGTTACCTGCCATTCCCTGCAAGGCCTGAGCCTTCC
CTCCAAGCAGACTTGAGCAAGGATTTGGTGTGTACTCCACCTTACACACCCCACCAGCCAGGAGGCTGCG
CCTTCCTCTTCAGCCTCCATGAACCCTTCCAGACTCACTTGCCCCCTCCATCCAGCTCTCTCCAAGAACA
GCTGACGCCAAGCACGGTGACTTTCTCTGAACAGTTGACACCAAGCAGTGCAACCTTCCCAGATCCACTA
ACCAGTTCACTACAAGGACAGTTGACTGAAAGCTCAGCCAGAAGCTTTGAAGAACAATTGACTCCGTGCA
CCTCTACCTTCCCTGACCAGCTGCTTCCCAGCACTGCCACGTTCCCAGAACCTCTGGGTAGCCCCACCCA
TGAGCAGCTGACTCCTCCCAGCACAGCATTCCAAGCACATCTGAACAGTCCTAGCCAAACCTTCCCAGAG
CAACTGAGCCCTAATCCTACCAAGACTTACTTCGCCCAGGAGGGATGCAGTTTTCTCTATGAGAAGTTGC
CCCCAAGTCCTAGCAGCCCTGGTAATGGGGACTGTACACTCTTGGCCCTAGCTCAACTCCGGGGTCCCCT
CTCTGTGGACGTCCCCCTGGTGCCTGAAGGCCTGCTCACACCTGAGGCCTCTCCAGTCAAGCAAAGTTTC
TTCCACTATACAGAGAAAGAGCAGAATGAGATAGATCGTCTCATCCAGCAGATCAGCCAGTTGGCTCAGG
GCATGGACAGGCCCTTCTCAGCTGAGGCTGGCACTGGGGGGCTGGAGCCACTTGGAGGGCTGGAGCCCCT
GAACCCCAACCTGTCCCTGTCAGGGGCTGGACCCCCTGTGCTTAGCCTGGATCTTAAACCCTGGAAATGC
CAGGAGCTGGACTTCTTGGTTGACCCTGATAATTTATTCCTGGAAGAGACGCCAGTGGAAGACATCTTCA
TGGATCTTTCTACTCCAGACCCCAATGGGGAATGGGGTTCAGGGGATCCTGAGGCAGAGGTCCCAGGAGG
GACCCTGTCACCTTGCAACAACCTGTCCCCAGAAGATCACAGCTTCCTGGAGGACTTGGCCACCTATGAA
ACCGCCTTTGAGACAGGTGTCTCAACATTCCCCTATGAAGGGTTTGCTGATGAGTTGCATCAACTCCAGA
GCCAAGTTCAAGACAGCTTCCATGAAGATGGAAGTGGAGGGGAACCAACGTTTCGAATTCTGCAGTCGAC
GGTACCGCGGGCCCGGGATCCACCGGTCGCCACCATGGTGCGCTCCTCCAAGAACGTCATCAAGGAGTTC
ATGCGCTTCAAGGTGCGCATGGAGGGCACCGTGAACGGCCACGAGTTCGAGATCGAGGGCGAGGGCGAGG
GCCGCCCCTACGAGGGCCACAACACCGTGAAGCTGAAGGTGACCAAGGGCGGCCCCCTGCCCTTCGCCTG
GGACATCCTGTCCCCCCAGTTCCAGTACGGCTCCAAGGTGTACGTGAAGCACCCCGCCGACATCCCCGAC
TACAAGAAGCTGTCCTTCCCCGAGGGCTTCAAGTGGGAGCGCGTGATGAACTTCGAGGACGGCGGCGTGG
TGACCGTGACCCAGGACTCCTCCCTGCAGGACGGCTGCTTCATCTACAAGGTGAAGTTCATCGGCGTGAA
CTTCCCCTCCGACGGCCCCGTAATGCAGAAGAAGACCATGGGCTGGGAGGCCTCCACCGAGCGCCTGTAC
CCCCGC
